>Addgene plasmid #82446 | p.UTA.2.0 Empty | depositor full sequence | sequence record 165424 | Complete assembled Sequence
AACATTAAGAAGGGCCCATGGTGAGCAAGGGCGAGGAGCTGTTCACCGGGGTGGTGCCCATCCTGGTCGA
GCTGGACGGCGACGTAAACGGCCACAAGTTCAGCGTGTCCGGCGAGGGCGAGGGCGATGCCACCTACGGC
AAGCTGACCCTGAAGTTCATCTGCACCACCGGCAAGCTGCCCGTGCCCTGGCCCACCCTCGTGACCACCT
TCGGCTACGGCCTGCAGTGCTTCGCCCGCTACCCCGACCACATGAAGCAGCACGACTTCTTCAAGTCCGC
CATGCCCGAAGGCTACGTCCAGGAGCGCACCATCTTCTTCAAGGACGACGGCAACTACAAGACCCGCGCC
GAGGTGAAGTTCGAGGGCGACACCCTGGTGAACCGCATCGAGCTGAAGGGCATCGACTTCAAGGAGGACG
GCAACATCCTGGGGCACAAGCTGGAGTACAACTACAACAGCCACAACGTCTATATCATGGCCGACAAGCA
GAAGAACGGCATCAAGGTGAACTTCAAGATCCGCCACAACATCGAGGACGGCAGCGTGCAGCTCGCCGAC
CACTACCAGCAGAACACCCCCATCGGCGACGGCCCCGTGCTGCTGCCCGACAACCACTACCTGAGCTACC
AGTCCGCCCTGAGCAAAGACCCCAACGAGAAGCGCGATCACATGGTCCTGCTGGAGTTCGTGACCGCCGC
CGGGATCACTCTCGGCATGGACGAGCTGTACAAGTGATCTAGAGTCGGGGCGGCCGGCCGCTTCGAGCAG
ACATGATAAGATACATTGATGAGTTTGGACAAACCACAACTAGAATGCAGTGAAAAAAATGCTTTATTTG
TGAAATTTGTGATGCTATTGCTTTATTTGTAACCATTATAAGCTGCAATAAACAAGTTAACAACAACAAT
TGCATTCATTTTATGTTTCAGGTTCAGGGGGAGGTGTGGGAGGTTTTTTAAAGCAAGTAAAACCTCTACA
AATGTGGTAAAATCGATAAGGATCCAGGTGGCACTTTTCGGGGAAATGTGCGCGGAACCCCTATTTGTTT
ATTTTTCTAAATACATTCAAATATGTATCCGCTCATGAGACAATAACCCTGATAAATGCTTCAATAATAT
TGAAAAAGGAAGAGTATGAGTATTCAACATTTCCGTGTCGCCCTTATTCCCTTTTTTGCGGCATTTTGCC
TTCCTGTTTTTGCTCACCCAGAAACGCTGGTGAAAGTAAAAGATGCTGAAGATCAGTTGGGTGCACGAGT
GGGTTACATCGAACTGGATCTCAACAGCGGTAAGATCCTTGAGAGTTTTCGCCCCGAAGAACGTTTTCCA
ATGATGAGCACTTTTAAAGTTCTGCTATGTGGCGCGGTATTATCCCGTATTGACGCCGGGCAAGAGCAAC
TCGGTCGCCGCATACACTATTCTCAGAATGACTTGGTTGAGTACTCACCAGTCACAGAAAAGCATCTTAC
GGATGGCATGACAGTAAGAGAATTATGCAGTGCTGCCATAACCATGAGTGATAACACTGCGGCCAACTTA
CTTCTGACAACGATCGGAGGACCGAAGGAGCTAACCGCTTTTTTGCACAACATGGGGGATCATGTAACTC
GCCTTGATCGTTGGGAACCGGAGCTGAATGAAGCCATACCAAACGACGAGCGTGACACCACGATGCCTGT
AGCAATGGCAACAACGTTGCGCAAACTATTAACTGGCGAACTACTTACTCTAGCTTCCCGGCAACAATTA
ATAGACTGGATGGAGGCGGATAAAGTTGCAGGACCACTTCTGCGCTCGGCCCTTCCGGCTGGCTGGTTTA
TTGCTGATAAATCTGGAGCCGGTGAGCGTGGGTCTCGCGGTATCATTGCAGCACTGGGGCCAGATGGTAA
GCCCTCCCGTATCGTAGTTATCTACACGACGGGGAGTCAGGCAACTATGGATGAACGAAATAGACAGATC
GCTGAGATAGGTGCCTCACTGATTAAGCATTGGTAACTGTCAGACCAAGTTTACTCATATATACTTTAGA
TTGATTTAAAACTTCATTTTTAATTTAAAAGGATCTAGGTGAAGATCCTTTTTGATAATCTCATGACCAA
AATCCCTTAACGTGAGTTTTCGTTCCACTGAGCGTCAGACCCCGTAGAAAAGATCAAAGGATCTTCTTGA
GATCCTTTTTTTCTGCGCGTAATCTGCTGCTTGCAAACAAAAAAACCACCGCTACCAGCGGTGGTTTGTT
TGCCGGATCAAGAGCTACCAACTCTTTTTCCGAAGGTAACTGGCTTCAGCAGAGCGCAGATACCAAATAC
TGTTCTTCTAGTGTAGCCGTAGTTAGGCCACCACTTCAAGAACTCTGTAGCACCGCCTACATACCTCGCT
CTGCTAATCCTGTTACCAGTGGCTGCTGCCAGTGGCGATAAGTCGTGTCTTACCGGGTTGGACTCAAGAC
GATAGTTACCGGATAAGGCGCAGCGGTCGGGCTGAACGGGGGGTTCGTGCACACAGCCCAGCTTGGAGCG
AACGACCTACACCGAACTGAGATACCTACAGCGTGAGCTATGAGAAAGCGCCACGCTTCCCGAAGGGAGA
AAGGCGGACAGGTATCCGGTAAGCGGCAGGGTCGGAACAGGAGAGCGCACGAGGGAGCTTCCAGGGGGAA
ACGCCTGGTATCTTTATAGTCCTGTCGGGTTTCGCCACCTCTGACTTGAGCGTCGATTTTTGTGATGCTC
GTCAGGGGGGCGGAGCCTATGGAAAAACGCCAGCAACGCGGCCTTTTTACGGTTCCTGGCCTTTTGCTGG
CCTTTTGCTCACATGGCTCGACAGATCTGCGCAGCACCATGGCCTGAAATAACCTCTGAAAGAGGAACTT
GGTTAGGTACCTTCTGAGGCGGAAAGAACCAGCTGTGGAATGTGTGTCAGTTAGGGTGTGGAAAGTCCCC
AGGCTCCCCAGCAGGCAGAAGTATGCAAAGCATGCATCTCAATTAGTCAGCAACCAGGTGTGGAAAGTCC
CCAGGCTCCCCAGCAGGCAGAAGTATGCAAAGCATGCATCTCAATTAGTCAGCAACCATAGTCCCGCCCC
TAACTCCGCCCATCCCGCCCCTAACTCCGCCCAGTTCCGCCCATTCTCCGCCCCATGGCTGACTAATTTT
TTTTATTTATGCAGAGGCCGAGGCCGCCTCGGCCTCTGAGCTATTCCAGAAGTAGTGAGGAGGCTTTTTT
GGAGGCCTAGGCTTTTGCAAAAAGCTTGATTCTTCTGACACAACAGTCTCGAACTTAAGCTGCAGAAGTT
GGTCGTGAGGCACTGGGCAGGTAAGTATCAAGGTTACAAGACAGGTTTAAGGAGACCAATAGAAACTGGG
CTTGTCGAGACAGAGAAGACTCTTGCGTTTCTGATAGGCACCTATTGGTCTTACTGACATCCACTTTGCC
TTTCTCTCCACAGGTGTCCACTCCCAGTTCAATTACAGCTCTTAAGGCTAGAGTACTTAATACGACTCAC
TATAGGCTAGCCAATGGTGAGCAAGGGCGAGGAGCTGTTCACCGGGGTGGTGCCCATCCTGGTCGAGCTG
GACGGCGACGTAAACGGCCACAGGTTCAGCGTGTCCGGCGAGGGCGAGGGCGATGCCACCTACGGCAAGC
TGACCCTGAAGTTCATCTGCACCACCGGCAAGCTGCCCGTGCCCTGGCCCACCCTCGTGACCACCCTGAC
CTGGGGCGTGCAGTGCTTCAGCCGCTACCCCGACCACATGAAGCAGCACGACTTCTTCAAGTCCGCCATG
CCCGAAGGCTACGTCCAGGAGCGTACCATCTTCTTCAAGGACGACGGCAACTACAAGACCCGCGCCGAGG
TGAAGTTCGAGGGCGACACCCTGGTGAACCGCATCGAGCTGAAGGGCATCGACTTCAAGGAGGACGGCAA
CATCCTGGGGCACAAGCTGGAGTACAACTACATCAGCCACAACGTCTATATCACCGCCGACAAGCAGAAG
AACGGCATCAAGGCCCACTTCAAGATCCGCCACAACATCGAGGACGGCAGCGTGCAGCTCGCCGACCACT
ACCAGCAGAACACCCCCATCGGCGACGGCCCCGTGCTGCTGCCCGACAACCACTACCTGAGCACCCAGTC
CGCCCTGAGCAAAGACCCCAACGAGAAGCGCGATCACATGGTCCTGCTGGAGTTCGTGACCGCCGCCGGG
ATCACTCTCGGCATGGACGAGCTGTACAAGTAAGCGATCGCTCGAGCCCGGGAATTCGTTTAAACCTAGA
GCGGCCGCTGGCCGCAATAAAATATCTTTATTTTCATTACATCTGTGTGTTGGTTTTTTGTGTGAGGATC
TAAATGAGTCTTCGGACCTCGCGGGGGCCGCTTAAGCGGTGGTTAGGGTTTGTCTGACGCGGGGGGAGGG
GGAAGGAACGAAACACTCTCATTCGGAGGCGGCTCGGGGTTTGGTCTTGGTGGCCACGGGCACGCAGAAG
AGCGCCGCGATCCTCTTAAGCACCCCCCCGCCCTCCGTGGAGGCGGGGGTTTGGTCGGCGGGTGGTAACT
GGCGGGCCGCTGACTCGGGCGGGTCGCGCGCCCCAGAGTGTGACCTTTTCGGTCTGCTCGCAGACCCCCG
GGCGGCGCCGCCGCGGCGGCGACGGGCTCGCTGGGTCCTAGGCTCCATGGGGACCGTATACGTGGACAGG
CTCTGGAGCATCCGCACGACTGCGGTGATATTACCGGAGACCTTCTGCGGGACGAGCCGGGTCACGCGGC
TGACGCGGAGCGTCCGTTGGGCGACAAACACCAGGACGGGGCACAGGTACACTATCTTGTCACCCGGAGG
CGCGAGGGACTGCAGGAGCTTCAGGGAGTGGCGCAGCTGCTTCATCCCCGTGGCCCGTTGCTCGCGTTTG
CTGGCGGTGTCCCCGGAAGAAATATATTTGCATGTCTTTAGTTCTATGATGACACAAACCCCGCCCAGCG
TCTTGTCATTGGCGAATTCGAACACGCAGATGCAGTCGGGGCGGCGCGGTCCCAGGTCCACTTCGCATAT
TAAGGTGACGCGTGTGGCCTCGAACACCGAGCGACCCTGCAGCGACCCGCTTAAAAGCTTGGCATTCCGG
TACTGTTGGTAAAGCCCTAAG
Features (pLannotate 1.2.2; 12 found; start..end, strand, type, name):
     18..734     +  CDS            EYFP: EYFP is a basic (constitutively fluorescent) green/yellow fluorescent protein published in 1996, derived from Aequorea victoria. It is reported to be a very rapidly-maturing weak dimer with high acid sensitivity.
    777..898     -  polyA_signal   SV40 poly(A) signal: SV40 polyadenylation signal
    921..989     -  CDS            large T antigen (fragment): large T antigen from SV40 (simian virus 40)
   1031..1135    +  promoter       AmpR promoter: bla
   1136..1996    +  CDS            AmpR: β-lactamase; bla; confers resistance to ampicillin, carbenicillin, and related antibiotics
   2167..2755    +  rep_origin     ori: high-copy-number ColE1/pMB1/pBR322/pUC origin of replication
   2884..3241    +  promoter       SV40 promoter: SV40 enhancer and early promoter
   3311..3443    +  intron         chimeric intron: chimera between introns from human β-globin and immunoglobulin heavy chain genes
   3488..3506    +  promoter       T7 promoter: promoter for bacteriophage T7 RNA polymerase
   3514..4233    +  CDS            CFP: cyan variant of GFP mammalian codon-optimized
   4286..4334    +  polyA_signal   poly(A) signal: synthetic polyadenylation signal
   4343..5094    +  promoter       HSV TK promoter: herpes simplex virus thymidine kinase promoter
