[The description below was written by a language model from this plasmid's Addgene catalogue record and pLannotate feature annotations shown in this document.]
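Description:
p.UTA.2.0 Empty is a mammalian expression plasmid built on Promega's psiCHECK-2 backbone and designed as a dual-fluorescent sensor of endogenous microRNA activity. In place of the two luciferase genes of the parent vector it carries two independent fluorescent protein cassettes on a circular molecule of about 5.1 kb. It is propagated in E. coli as a high-copy plasmid through a ColE1/pUC-type origin and selected with ampicillin via the β-lactamase gene and its native promoter. The record lists no mammalian selection marker, which fits use by transient transfection.

The sensor cassette places a mammalian codon-optimised CFP downstream of the SV40 enhancer/early promoter and a chimeric β-globin/immunoglobulin intron, which generally improves transcript processing and expression. A T7 promoter inherited from the parent vector sits just upstream of the coding sequence, and a short synthetic poly(A) signal terminates the transcript. The stretch between the CFP stop codon and this poly(A) signal is the 3'UTR, into which users clone a sequence complementary to a miRNA of interest by restriction enzyme cloning; as an empty backbone, no target site is present here. The second cassette follows directly: the HSV thymidine kinase promoter drives EYFP across the numbering origin of the circular map, ending at an SV40 poly(A) signal region that includes a small annotated fragment of large T antigen sequence.

Because both reporters are delivered on one plasmid, EYFP serves as an internal normaliser for transfection and expression level. A fall in CFP relative to EYFP then reports miRNA-mediated repression of the inserted target, allowing measurement at the single-cell level by fluorescence-based methods.
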