Addgene plasmid #82446: p.UTA.2.0 Empty
Purpose: (Empty Backbone) [Edit] Dual Fluorescent endogenous miRNA sensor. To insert the complementary region at the 3'UTR of CFP
Depositing lab: Jens Gruber. Depositing organization: Deutsches Primatenzentrum (DPZ). Publication: Dissecting miRNA gene repression on single cell level with an advanced fluorescent reporter system. Lemus-Diaz N, Boker KO, Rodriguez-Polo I, Mitter M, Preis J, Arlt M, Gruber J. Sci Rep. 2017 Mar 24;7:45197. doi: 10.1038/srep45197. PubMed 28338079.
Backbone
  Vector backbone: psiCHECK™-2 Vector
  Backbone manufacturer: Promega
  Backbone size (bp): 3660
  Modifications to backbone: Luciferase genes were replaced with CFP and YFP. YFP after the Tk Promoter and CFP after te SV40 promoter. Other regions were changes to full fill correct ORF for the fluorescent proteins and full fill cloning requirements.
Growth in bacteria
  Bacterial resistance: Ampicillin, 100 μg/mL
  Growth temperature: 37°C
  Growth strain: DH5alpha
  Copy number: High Copy
Gene/Insert
  Cloning method: Restriction Enzyme
Resource information
  A portion of this plasmid was derived from a plasmid made by: EYFP from pLenti-CaMKIIa-eArchT 3.0-EYFP (Plasmid #35513) ECFP from pcDNA3-CFP (Plasmid #13030)
Terms and licenses: Academic/Nonprofit Terms; Industry Terms: Not Available to Industry
Depositor comments: Please see the following published protocol for details on plasmid use and data analysis: https://bio-protocol.org/e3000
How to cite: p.UTA.2.0 Empty was a gift from Jens Gruber (Addgene plasmid # 82446 ; http://n2t.net/addgene:82446 ; RRID:Addgene_82446)
