>Addgene plasmid #82446 | p.UTA.2.0 Empty | addgene partial sequence | sequence record 165422 | psiCHECK2-R 5'-CGAGGTCCGAAGACTCATTT-3'
ATGTAATGAAAATAAAGATATTTTATTGCGGCCAGCGGCCGCTCTAGGTTTAAACGAATTCCCGGGCTCG
AGCGATCGCTTACTTGTACAGCTCGTCCATGCCGAGAGTGATCCCGGCGGCGGTCACGAACTCCAGCAGG
ACCATGTGATCGCGCTTCTCGTTGGGGTCTTTGCTCAGGGCGGACTGGGTGCTCAGGTAGTGGTTGTCGG
GCAGCAGCACGGGGCCGTCGCCGATGGGGGTGTTCTGCTGGTAGTGGTCGGCGAGCTGCACGCTGCCGTC
CTCGATGTTGTGGCGGATCTTGAAGTGGGCCTTGATGCCGTTCTTCTGCTTGTCGGCGGTGATATAGACG
TTGTGGCTGATGTAGTTGTACTCCAGCTTGTGCCCCAGGATGTTGCCGTCCTCCTTGAAGTCGATGCCCT
TCAGCTCGATGCGGTTCACCAGGGTGTCGCCCTCGAACTTCACCTCGGCGCGGGTCTTGTAGTTGCCGTC
GTCCTTGAAGAAGATGGTACGCTCCTGGACGTAGCCTTCGGGCATGGCGGACTTGAAGAAGTCGTGCTGC
TTCATGTGGTCGGGGTAGCGGCTGAAGCACTGCACGCCCCAGGTCAGGGTGGTCACGAGGGTGGGCCAGG
GCACGGGCAGCTTGCCGGTGGTGCAGATGAACTTCAGGGTCAGCTTGCCGTAGGTGGCATCGCCCTCGCC
CTCGCCGGACACGCTGAACCTGTGGCCGTTTACGTCGCCGTCCAGCTCGACCAGGATGGGCACCACCCCG
GTGAACAGCTCCTCGCCCTTGCTCACCATTGGCTAGCCTATAGTGAGTCGTATTAAGTACTCTAGCCTTA
AGAGCTGTAATTGAACTGGGAGTGGACACCTGTGGAGAGAAAGGCAAAGTGGATGTCAGTAAGACCAATA
GGTGCCTATCAGAAACGCAAGAGTCTTCTCTGTCTCGACAAGCCCAGTTTCTATTGGTCTCCTTAAACCT
GTCTTGTAACCTTGATACTTACCTGCCCAGTGCCTCACGA
