>Addgene plasmid #82446 | p.UTA.2.0 Empty | addgene partial sequence | sequence record 165423 | HSV-TK-proF 5'-CCAGGTCCACTTCGCATATT-3'
ACCCTGCAGCGACCCGCTTAAAAGCTTGGCATTCCGGTACTGTTGGTAAAGCCCTAAGAACATTAAGAAG
GGCCCATGGTGAGCAAGGGCGAGGAGCTGTTCACCGGGGTGGTGCCCATCCTGGTCGAGCTGGACGGCGA
CGTAAACGGCCACAAGTTCAGCGTGTCCGGCGAGGGCGAGGGCGATGCCACCTACGGCAAGCTGACCCTG
AAGTTCATCTGCACCACCGGCAAGCTGCCCGTGCCCTGGCCCACCCTCGTGACCACCTTCGGCTACGGCC
TGCAGTGCTTCGCCCGCTACCCCGACCACATGAAGCAGCACGACTTCTTCAAGTCCGCCATGCCCGAAGG
CTACGTCCAGGAGCGCACCATCTTCTTCAAGGACGACGGCAACTACAAGACCCGCGCCGAGGTGAAGTTC
GAGGGCGACACCCTGGTGAACCGCATCGAGCTGAAGGGCATCGACTTCAAGGAGGACGGCAACATCCTGG
GGCACAAGCTGGAGTACAACTACAACAGCCACAACGTCTATATCATGGCCGACAAGCAGAAGAACGGCAT
CAAGGTGAACTTCAAGATCCGCCACAACATCGAGGACGGCAGCGTGCAGCTCGCCGACCACTACCAGCAG
AACACCCCCATCGGCGACGGCCCCGTGCTGCTGCCCGACAACCACTACCTGAGCTACCAGTCCGCCCTGA
GCAAAGACCCCAACGAGAAGCGCGATCACATGGTCCTGCTGGAGTTCGTGACCGCCGCCGGGATCACTCT
CGGCATGGACGAGCTGTACAAGTGATCTAGAGTCGGGGCGGCCGGCCGCTTCGAGCAGACATGATAAGAT
ACATTGATGAGTTTGGACAAACCACAACTAGAATGCAGTGAAAAAAATGCTTTATTTGTGAAATTTGTGA
TGCTATTGCTTTATTTGTAACCATTATAAGCTGCAATAAACAAGTTAACAACAACAATTGCATTCATTTT
ATGTTTCAGGTTCAGGG
